Addgene plasmid #84205: Osa-pCAMBIA-1301-STTM395
Purpose: Disturb the expression of miR395 in rice
Depositing lab: Guiliang Tang. Depositing organization: Michigan Technological University. Publication: Effective small RNA destruction by the expression of a short tandem target mimic in Arabidopsis. Yan J, Gu Y, Jia X, Kang W, Pan S, Tang X, Chen X, Tang G. Plant Cell. 2012 Feb;24(2):415-27. doi: 10.1105/tpc.111.094144. Epub 2012 Feb 17. PubMed 22345490.
Backbone
  Vector backbone: pCAMBIA-1301
  Backbone manufacturer: CAMBIA Company
  Backbone size w/o insert (bp): 11827
  Vector type: Bacterial Expression, Yeast Expression, Plant Expression
  Selectable markers: Hygromycin
Growth in bacteria
  Bacterial resistance: Chloramphenicol and Kanamycin, 25 & 50 μg/mL
  Growth temperature: 37°C
  Growth strain: DH5alpha
  Copy number: Unknown
Gene/Insert
  Gene/Insert name: miR395 (alt name: Osa-miR395)
  Species: Rice
  Insert size (bp): 2846
  GenBank ID: miRBase (MI0001028-MI0001038, MI0001041-MI0001044, MI0005084-MI0005088, MI0005090-MI0005092)
  Promoter: 2x35S
  Cloning method: Restriction Enzyme; 5′ cloning site PacI (unknown if destroyed); 3′ cloning site PacI (unknown if destroyed)
  Sequencing primers: 5′ 35S promoter; 3′ AGGTTTAGTCGTCTCGTGTCTG
Terms and licenses: Academic/Nonprofit Terms; Industry Terms: Not Available to Industry
Depositor comments: This plasmid used to disturb miR395’s expression by STTM method invented by Dr. Guiliang Tang’s Lab in Michigan Technological University (Plant cell, 2012), Houghton, MI, USA. The method used to construct this plasmid refers to Tang et al., (Methods, 2012) with minor revision. The STTM sequence in this plasmid may contain discrepancies compared to the reference sequence(s). According to the depositing lab, these mutations should not affect plasmid function. For additional published information regarding this plasmid, please see https://www.cell.com/molecular-plant/pdf/S1674-2052(18)30275-2.pdf?_returnURL=https%3A%2F%2Flinkinghub.elsevier.com%2Fretrieve%2Fpii%2FS1674205218302752%3Fshowall%3Dtrue#
How to cite: Osa-pCAMBIA-1301-STTM395 was a gift from Guiliang Tang (Addgene plasmid # 84205 ; http://n2t.net/addgene:84205 ; RRID:Addgene_84205)
