[The description below was written by a language model from this plasmid's Addgene catalogue record and pLannotate feature annotations shown in this document.]
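Description:
Osa-pCAMBIA-1301-STTM395 is a plant binary vector built on the pCAMBIA-1301 backbone and designed to interfere with miR395 in rice using the short tandem target mimic (STTM) approach. In this method a short non-coding transcript carrying tandem, imperfectly complementary miRNA binding sites separated by a spacer sequesters the target small RNA and triggers its destruction. The insert of about 2.8 kb was cloned into a PacI site. In the circular map, a partial 35S promoter copy lies just upstream of a full CaMV 35S promoter, consistent with the recorded 2x35S promoter. A CaMV poly(A) signal follows. The short unannotated gap between promoter and terminator is presumably where the STTM module sits, although the feature table does not label it. The depositor notes that the STTM sequence may differ slightly from the reference, without expected functional effect. The same inserted block also carries a chloramphenicol acetyltransferase gene with its promoter, flanking T7 and SP6 promoters, and ColE1-type origin fragments. These appear to be carried over from an intermediate cloning vector and explain the dual chloramphenicol and kanamycin selection in bacteria.

The remaining features are standard for pCAMBIA-1301. Between the nopaline-type left and right T-DNA borders are a hygromycin phosphotransferase gene, driven by an enhanced 35S promoter with a CaMV poly(A) signal for selecting transformed plant cells, and a 35S-driven, catalase-intron-containing GUS reporter with a His tag and NOS terminator, which is expressed in plants but not in bacteria. Outside the borders, a pBR322-type origin with the bom site supports replication in E. coli. The pVS1 oriV, RepA and StaA provide stable maintenance in Agrobacterium, and KanR provides bacterial selection. The plasmid is intended for T-DNA-mediated transformation of rice to study miR395 loss of function.
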