Features (pLannotate 1.2.2; 35 found; start..end, strand, type, name):
      1..346     +  promoter       CaMV 35S promoter: strong constitutive promoter from cauliflower mosaic virus
    298..344     +  promoter       minimal CaMV 35S promoter: minimal 35S promoter from cauliflower mosaic virus
    507..683     +  polyA_signal   CaMV poly(A) signal: cauliflower mosaic virus polyadenylation signal
   1245..1263    -  promoter       SP6 promoter: promoter for bacteriophage SP6 RNA polymerase
   1328..1987    -  CDS            CmR: chloramphenicol acetyltransferase; cat; confers resistance to chloramphenicol
   1988..2024    -  promoter       cat promoter (fragment): promoter of the E. coli cat gene encoding chloramphenicol acetyltransferase
   2024..2052    -  promoter       tet promoter: E. coli promoter for tetracycline efflux protein gene
   2114..2282    -  rep_origin     ori (fragment): high-copy-number ColE1/pMB1/pBR322/pUC origin of replication
   2290..2307    +  misc_feature   MCS (fragment): pUC18/19 multiple cloning site
   2310..2464    +  CDS            lacZα (fragment): LacZα fragment of β-galactosidase; lacZ fragment
   2704..3045    +  promoter       CaMV 35S promoter: strong constitutive promoter from cauliflower mosaic virus
   3066..5088    +  CDS            GUS (fragment): β-glucuronidase This version of the gusA gene has a 5' extension with a catalase intron to ensure expression in plants but not bacteria.
   5094..5112    +  CDS            9xHis (fragment): 9xHis affinity tag
   5147..5399    +  terminator     NOS terminator: nopaline synthase terminator and poly(A) signal
   5421..5445    +  misc_feature   RB T-DNA repeat: right border repeat from nopaline C58 T-DNA
   5785..6186    +  CDS            Y4CG_SINFN (fragment): Protein inferred from homology: Swiss-Prot protein existence level 3. From Sinorhizobium fredii (strain NBRC 101917 / NGR234).
   6746..7375    +  CDS            pVS1 StaA: stability protein from the Pseudomonas plasmid pVS1 (Heeb et al., 2000)
   7804..8877    +  CDS            pVS1 RepA: replication protein from the Pseudomonas plasmid pVS1 (Heeb et al., 2000)
   8943..9137    +  rep_origin     pVS1 oriV: origin of replication for the Pseudomonas plasmid pVS1 (Heeb et al., 2000)
   9340..9379    +  CDS            rop (fragment): Rop protein, which maintains plasmids at low copy number; rop
   9481..9621    +  misc_feature   bom: basis of mobility region from pBR322
   9807..10395   -  rep_origin     ori: high-copy-number ColE1/pMB1/pBR322/pUC origin of replication
  10482..11276   -  CDS            KanR: aminoglycoside phosphotransferase; aphA-3; confers resistance to kanamycin
  11701..11725   +  misc_feature   LB T-DNA repeat: left border repeat from nopaline C58 T-DNA
  11803..11977   -  polyA_signal   CaMV poly(A) signal: cauliflower mosaic virus polyadenylation signal
  12018..13043   -  CDS            HygR: hygromycin B phosphotransferase confers resistance to hygromycin
  13110..13786   -  promoter       CaMV 35S promoter (enhanced): cauliflower mosaic virus 35S promoter with a duplicated enhancer region
  13876..13964   +  CDS            lacI (fragment): lac repressor; lacI; The lac repressor binds to the lac operator to inhibit transcription in E. coli. This inhibition can be relieved by adding lactose or isopropyl-β-D-thiogalactopyranoside (IPTG).
  13977..13998   +  protein_bind   CAP binding site: CAP binding activates transcription in the presence of cAMP. E. coli catabolite activator protein
  14013..14043   +  promoter       lac promoter: promoter for the E. coli lac operon
  14047..14069   +  protein_bind   lac operator (fragment): The lac repressor binds to the lac operator to inhibit transcription in E. coli. This inhibition can be relieved by adding lactose or isopropyl-β-D-thiogalactopyranoside (IPTG). lac repressor encoded by lacI
  14100..14131   +  misc_feature   MCS (fragment): pUC18/19 multiple cloning site
  14145..14186   -  rep_origin     ori (fragment): high-copy-number ColE1/pMB1/pBR322/pUC origin of replication
  14290..14308   +  promoter       T7 promoter: promoter for bacteriophage T7 RNA polymerase
  14377..14665   +  promoter       CaMV 35S promoter (fragment): strong constitutive promoter from cauliflower mosaic virus
>Addgene plasmid #84205 | Osa-pCAMBIA-1301-STTM395 | addgene full sequence | sequence record 174357 | Addgene NGS Result
TGAGACTTTTCAACAAAGGGTAATTTCGGGAAACCTCCTCGGATTCCATTGCCCAGCTATCTGTCACCTC
ATCGAAAGGACAGTAGAAAAGGAAGGTGGCTCCTACAAATGCCATCATTGCGATAAAGGAAAGGCTATCA
TTCAAGATGCCTCTGCCGACAGTGGTCCCAAAGATGGACCCCCACCCACGAGGAGCATCGTGGAAAAAGA
AGACGTTCCAACCACGTCTTCAAAGCAAGTGGATTGATGTGACATCTCCACTGACATAAGGGATGACGCA
CAACCCCACTATCCTTCGCAAGACCCTTCCTCTATATAAGGAAGTTCATTTCATTTGGAGAGGACAGCCC
AAGCTTGAGTTCCCCCACTAAACACTTCACGTTGTTGTTGTTATGGTCTAATTTAAATATGGTCTAAAGA
AGAAGAATGAGTTCCCCCACTAAACACTTCACGAATTCGGTACGCTGAAATCACCAGTCTCTCTCTACAA
ATCTATCTCTCTCTATTTTCTCCATAAATAATGTGTGAGTAGCTTCCCGATAAGGGAAATTAGGGTTCTT
ATAGGGTTTCGCTCATGTGTTGAGCATATAAGAAACCCTTAGTATGTATTTGTATTTGTAAAATACTTCT
ATCAATAAAATTTCTAATTCCTAAAACCAAAATCCAGTACTAAAATCCAGATCTCCTAAAGTCCCTATAG
ATCTTTGTCGTGAATATAAACCAGACACGAGACGACTAGACCTGGAGCCCAGACGCCGTTCGAAGCTAGA
AGTACCGCTTAGGCAGGAGGCCGTTAGGGAAAAGATGCTAAGGCAGGGTTGGTTACGTTGACTCCCCCGT
AGGTTTGGTTTAAATATGATGAAGTGGACGGAAGGAAGGAGGAAGACAAGGAAGGATAAGGTTGCAGGCC
CTGTGCAAGGTAAGAAGATGGAAATTTGATAGAGGTACGCTACTATACTTATACTATACGCTAAGGGAAT
GATTGTATTTATACCCTATACCCCCTAATAACCCCTTATCAATTTAAGAAATAATCCGCATAAGCCCCCG
CTTAAAAATTGGTATCAGAGCCATGAATAGGTCTATGACCAAAACTCAAGAGGATAAAACCTCACCAAAA
TACGAAAGAGTCCTTAACTCTAAAGATAAAAGATCTTTCAAGATCAAAACTAGTTCCCTCACACCGGTGA
CGGGGATCGCATGCGACCTCTAGACCATCACATTGGAGCTTCAGCTGCTCGAGTTCTATAGTGTCACCTA
AATCGTATGTGTATGATACATAAGGTTATGTATTAATTGTAGCCGCGTTCTTACGTCGACGTACCAATTA
CGCCCCGCCCTGTCACTCATCGCAGTACTGTTGTAATTCATTAAGCATTCTGCCGACATGGAAGCCATCA
CAAACGGCATGATGAACCTGAATCGCCAGCGGCATCAGCACCTTGTCGCCTTGCGTATAATATTTGCCCA
TGGTGAAAACGGGGGCGAAGAAGTTGTCCATATTGGCCACGTTTAAATCAAAACTGGTGAAACTCGCCCA
GGGATTGGCTGAGACGAAAAACATATTCTCAATAAACCCTTTAGGGAAATAGGCCAGGTTTTCACCGTAA
CACGCCACATCTTGCGAATATATGTGTAGAAACTGCCGGAAATCGTCGTGGTATTCACTCCAGAGCGATG
AAAACGTTTCAGTTTGCTCATGGAAAACGGTGTAACAAGGGTGAACACTATCCCATATTACCAGCTCACC
GTCTTTCATTGCCATACGGAACTCCGGATGAGCATTCATCAGGCGGGCAAGAATGTGAATAAAGGCCGGA
TAAAACTTGTGCTTATTTTTCTTTACGGTCTTTAAAAAGGCCGTAATATCCAGCTGAACGGTCTGGTTAT
AGGTACATTGAGCAACTGACTGAAATGCCTCAAAATGTTCTTTACGATGCCATTGGGATATATCAACGGT
GGTATATCCAGTGATTTCTTTCTCCATTTTAGCTTCCTTAGCTCCTGAAAATCTCGATAACTCATTAAAG
CTTATCGATGATAAGCTGTCAAACATGAGAATTTAGCCCGCCTAATGAGCGGGCTTTTTGTTGTGATCCG
CGTTGCTGGCGTTTTTCCATAGGCTCCGCCCCCCTGACGAGCATCACAAAAATCGACGCTCAAGTCAGAG
GTGGCGAAACCCGACAGGACTATAAAGATACCAGGCGTTTCCCCCCTGGAAGCTCCCTCGTGCGCTCTCC
TGTTCCGACCCTGCCGCTTACCGGATACCTGTCCGCCTTTCTTAATTAACTGCAGGCATGCAAGCTTGGC
ACTGGCCGTCGTTTTACAACGTCGTGACTGGGAAAACCCTGGCGTTACCCAACTTAATCGCCTTGCAGCA
CATCCCCCTTTCGCCAGCTGGCGTAATAGCGAAGAGGCCCGCACCGATCGCCCTTCCCAACAGTTGCGCA
GCCTGAATGGCGAATGCTAGAGCAGCTTGAGCTTGGATCAGATTGTCGTTTCCCGCCTTCAGTTTAGCTT
CATGGAGTCAAAGATTCAAATAGAGGACCTAACAGAACTCGCCGTAAAGACTGGCGAACAGTTCATACAG
AGTCTCTTACGACTCAATGACAAGAAGAAAATCTTCGTCAACATGGTGGAGCACGACACACTTGTCTACT
CCAAAAATATCAAAGATACAGTCTCAGAAGACCAAAGGGCAATTGAGACTTTTCAACAAAGGGTAATATC
CGGAAACCTCCTCGGATTCCATTGCCCAGCTATCTGTCACTTTATTGTGAAGATAGTGGAAAAGGAAGGT
GGCTCCTACAAATGCCATCATTGCGATAAAGGAAAGGCCATCGTTGAAGATGCCTCTGCCGACAGTGGTC
CCAAAGATGGACCCCCACCCACGAGGAGCATCGTGGAAAAAGAAGACGTTCCAACCACGTCTTCAAAGCA
AGTGGATTGATGTGATATCTCCACTGACGTAAGGGATGACGCACAATCCCACTATCCTTCGCAAGACCCT
TCCTCTATATAAGGAAGTTCATTTCATTTGGAGAGAACACGGGGGACTCTTGACCATGGTAGATCTGAGG
GTAAATTTCTAGTTTTTCTCCTTCATTTTCTTGGTTAGGACCCTTTTCTCTTTTTATTTTTTTGAGCTTT
GATCTTTCTTTAAACTGATCTATTTTTTAATTGATTGGTTATGGTGTAAATATTACATAGCTTTAACTGA
TAATCTGATTACTTTATTTCGTGTGTCTATGATGATGATGATAGTTACAGAACCGACGACTCGTCCGTCC
TGTAGAAACCCCAACCCGTGAAATCAAAAAACTCGACGGCCTGTGGGCATTCAGTCTGGATCGCGAAAAC
TGTGGAATTGATCAGCGTTGGTGGGAAAGCGCGTTACAAGAAAGCCGGGCAATTGCTGTGCCAGGCAGTT
TTAACGATCAGTTCGCCGATGCAGATATTCGTAATTATGCGGGCAACGTCTGGTATCAGCGCGAAGTCTT
TATACCGAAAGGTTGGGCAGGCCAGCGTATCGTGCTGCGTTTCGATGCGGTCACTCATTACGGCAAAGTG
TGGGTCAATAATCAGGAAGTGATGGAGCATCAGGGCGGCTATACGCCATTTGAAGCCGATGTCACGCCGT
ATGTTATTGCCGGGAAAAGTGTACGTATCACCGTTTGTGTGAACAACGAACTGAACTGGCAGACTATCCC
GCCGGGAATGGTGATTACCGACGAAAACGGCAAGAAAAAGCAGTCTTACTTCCATGATTTCTTTAACTAT
GCCGGAATCCATCGCAGCGTAATGCTCTACACCACGCCGAACACCTGGGTGGACGATATCACCGTGGTGA
CGCATGTCGCGCAAGACTGTAACCACGCGTCTGTTGACTGGCAGGTGGTGGCCAATGGTGATGTCAGCGT
TGAACTGCGTGATGCGGATCAACAGGTGGTTGCAACTGGACAAGGCACTAGCGGGACTTTGCAAGTGGTG
AATCCGCACCTCTGGCAACCGGGTGAAGGTTATCTCTATGAACTGTGCGTCACAGCCAAAAGCCAGACAG
AGTGTGATATCTACCCGCTTCGCGTCGGCATCCGGTCAGTGGCAGTGAAGGGCGAACAGTTCCTGATTAA
CCACAAACCGTTCTACTTTACTGGCTTTGGTCGTCATGAAGATGCGGACTTGCGTGGCAAAGGATTCGAT
AACGTGCTGATGGTGCACGACCACGCATTAATGGACTGGATTGGGGCCAACTCCTACCGTACCTCGCATT
ACCCTTACGCTGAAGAGATGCTCGACTGGGCAGATGAACATGGCATCGTGGTGATTGATGAAACTGCTGC
TGTCGGCTTTAACCTCTCTTTAGGCATTGGTTTCGAAGCGGGCAACAAGCCGAAAGAACTGTACAGCGAA
GAGGCAGTCAACGGGGAAACTCAGCAAGCGCACTTACAGGCGATTAAAGAGCTGATAGCGCGTGACAAAA
ACCACCCAAGCGTGGTGATGTGGAGTATTGCCAACGAACCGGATACCCGTCCGCAAGGTGCACGGGAATA
TTTCGCGCCACTGGCGGAAGCAACGCGTAAACTCGACCCGACGCGTCCGATCACCTGCGTCAATGTAATG
TTCTGCGACGCTCACACCGATACCATCAGCGATCTCTTTGATGTGCTGTGCCTGAACCGTTATTACGGAT
GGTATGTCCAAAGCGGCGATTTGGAAACGGCAGAGAAGGTACTGGAAAAAGAACTTCTGGCCTGGCAGGA
GAAACTGCATCAGCCGATTATCATCACCGAATACGGCGTGGATACGTTAGCCGGGCTGCACTCAATGTAC
ACCGACATGTGGAGTGAAGAGTATCAGTGTGCATGGCTGGATATGTATCACCGCGTCTTTGATCGCGTCA
GCGCCGTCGTCGGTGAACAGGTATGGAATTTCGCCGATTTTGCGACCTCGCAAGGCATATTGCGCGTTGG
CGGTAACAAGAAAGGGATCTTCACTCGCGACCGCAAACCGAAGTCGGCGGCTTTTCTGCTGCAAAAACGC
TGGACTGGCATGAACTTCGGTGAAAAACCGCAGCAGGGAGGCAAACAAGCTAGCCACCACCACCACCACC
ACGTGTGAATTACAGGTGACCAGCTCGAATTTCCCCGATCGTTCAAACATTTGGCAATAAAGTTTCTTAA
GATTGAATCCTGTTGCCGGTCTTGCGATGATTATCATATAATTTCTGTTGAATTACGTTAAGCATGTAAT
AATTAACATGTAATGCATGACGTTATTTATGAGATGGGTTTTTATGATTAGAGTCCCGCAATTATACATT
TAATACGCGATAGAAAACAAAATATAGCGCGCAAACTAGGATAAATTATCGCGCGCGGTGTCATCTATGT
TACTAGATCGGGAATTAAACTATCAGTGTTTGACAGGATATATTGGCGGGTAAACCTAAGAGAAAAGAGC
GTTTATTAGAATAATCGGATATTTAAAAGGGCGTGAAAAGGTTTATCCGTTCGTCCATTTGTATGTGCAT
GCCAACCACAGGGTTCCCCTCGGGATCAAAGTACTTTGATCCAACCCCTCCGCTGCTATAGTGCAGTCGG
CTTCTGACGTTCAGTGCAGCCGTCTTCTGAAAACGACATGTCGCACAAGTCCTAAGTTACGCGACAGGCT
GCCGCCCTGCCCTTTTCCTGGCGTTTTCTTGTCGCGTGTTTTAGTCGCATAAAGTAGAATACTTGCGACT
AGAACCGGAGACATTACGCCATGAACAAGAGCGCCGCCGCTGGCCTGCTGGGCTATGCCCGCGTCAGCAC
CGACGACCAGGACTTGACCAACCAACGGGCCGAACTGCACGCGGCCGGCTGCACCAAGCTGTTTTCCGAG
AAGATCACCGGCACCAGGCGCGACCGCCCGGAGCTGGCCAGGATGCTTGACCACCTACGCCCTGGCGACG
TTGTGACAGTGACCAGGCTAGACCGCCTGGCCCGCAGCACCCGCGACCTACTGGACATTGCCGAGCGCAT
CCAGGAGGCCGGCGCGGGCCTGCGTAGCCTGGCAGAGCCGTGGGCCGACACCACCACGCCGGCCGGCCGC
ATGGTGTTGACCGTGTTCGCCGGCATTGCCGAGTTCGAGCGTTCCCTAATCATCGACCGCACCCGGAGCG
GGCGCGAGGCCGCCAAGGCCCGAGGCGTGAAGTTTGGCCCCCGCCCTACCCTCACCCCGGCACAGATCGC
GCACGCCCGCGAGCTGATCGACCAGGAAGGCCGCACCGTGAAAGAGGCGGCTGCACTGCTTGGCGTGCAT
CGCTCGACCCTGTACCGCGCACTTGAGCGCAGCGAGGAAGTGACGCCCACCGAGGCCAGGCGGCGCGGTG
CCTTCCGTGAGGACGCATTGACCGAGGCCGACGCCCTGGCGGCCGCCGAGAATGAACGCCAAGAGGAACA
AGCATGAAACCGCACCAGGACGGCCAGGACGAACCGTTTTTCATTACCGAAGAGATCGAGGCGGAGATGA
TCGCGGCCGGGTACGTGTTCGAGCCGCCCGCGCACGTCTCAACCGTGCGGCTGCATGAAATCCTGGCCGG
TTTGTCTGATGCCAAGCTGGCGGCCTGGCCGGCCAGCTTGGCCGCTGAAGAAACCGAGCGCCGCCGTCTA
AAAAGGTGATGTGTATTTGAGTAAAACAGCTTGCGTCATGCGGTCGCTGCGTATATGATGCGATGAGTAA
ATAAACAAATACGCAAGGGGAACGCATGAAGGTTATCGCTGTACTTAACCAGAAAGGCGGGTCAGGCAAG
ACGACCATCGCAACCCATCTAGCCCGCGCCCTGCAACTCGCCGGGGCCGATGTTCTGTTAGTCGATTCCG
ATCCCCAGGGCAGTGCCCGCGATTGGGCGGCCGTGCGGGAAGATCAACCGCTAACCGTTGTCGGCATCGA
CCGCCCGACGATTGACCGCGACGTGAAGGCCATCGGCCGGCGCGACTTCGTAGTGATCGACGGAGCGCCC
CAGGCGGCGGACTTGGCTGTGTCCGCGATCAAGGCAGCCGACTTCGTGCTGATTCCGGTGCAGCCAAGCC
CTTACGACATATGGGCCACCGCCGACCTGGTGGAGCTGGTTAAGCAGCGCATTGAGGTCACGGATGGAAG
GCTACAAGCGGCCTTTGTCGTGTCGCGGGCGATCAAAGGCACGCGCATCGGCGGTGAGGTTGCCGAGGCG
CTGGCCGGGTACGAGCTGCCCATTCTTGAGTCCCGTATCACGCAGCGCGTGAGCTACCCAGGCACTGCCG
CCGCCGGCACAACCGTTCTTGAATCAGAACCCGAGGGCGACGCTGCCCGCGAGGTCCAGGCGCTGGCCGC
TGAAATTAAATCAAAACTCATTTGAGTTAATGAGGTAAAGAGAAAATGAGCAAAAGCACAAACACGCTAA
GTGCCGGCCGTCCGAGCGCACGCAGCAGCAAGGCTGCAACGTTGGCCAGCCTGGCAGACACGCCAGCCAT
GAAGCGGGTCAACTTTCAGTTGCCGGCGGAGGATCACACCAAGCTGAAGATGTACGCGGTACGCCAAGGC
AAGACCATTACCGAGCTGCTATCTGAATACATCGCGCAGCTACCAGAGTAAATGAGCAAATGAATAAATG
AGTAGATGAATTTTAGCGGCTAAAGGAGGCGGCATGGAAAATCAAGAACAACCAGGCACCGACGCCGTGG
AATGCCCCATGTGTGGAGGAACGGGCGGTTGGCCAGGCGTAAGCGGCTGGGTTGCCTGCCGGCCCTGCAA
TGGCACTGGAACCCCCAAGCCCGAGGAATCGGCGTGAGCGGTCGCAAACCATCCGGCCCGGTACAAATCG
GCGCGGCGCTGGGTGATGACCTGGTGGAGAAGTTGAAGGCCGCGCAGGCCGCCCAGCGGCAACGCATCGA
GGCAGAAGCACGCCCCGGTGAATCGTGGCAAGCGGCCGCTGATCGAATCCGCAAAGAATCCCGGCAACCG
CCGGCAGCCGGTGCGCCGTCGATTAGGAAGCCGCCCAAGGGCGACGAGCAACCAGATTTTTTCGTTCCGA
TGCTCTATGACGTGGGCACCCGCGATAGTCGCAGCATCATGGACGTGGCCGTTTTCCGTCTGTCGAAGCG
TGACCGACGAGCTGGCGAGGTGATCCGCTACGAGCTTCCAGACGGGCACGTAGAGGTTTCCGCAGGGCCG
GCCGGCATGGCCAGTGTGTGGGATTACGACCTGGTACTGATGGCGGTTTCCCATCTAACCGAATCCATGA
ACCGATACCGGGAAGGGAAGGGAGACAAGCCCGGCCGCGTGTTCCGTCCACACGTTGCGGACGTACTCAA
GTTCTGCCGGCGAGCCGATGGCGGAAAGCAGAAAGACGACCTGGTAGAAACCTGCATTCGGTTAAACACC
ACGCACGTTGCCATGCAGCGTACGAAGAAGGCCAAGAACGGCCGCCTGGTGACGGTATCCGAGGGTGAAG
CCTTGATTAGCCGCTACAAGATCGTAAAGAGCGAAACCGGGCGGCCGGAGTACATCGAGATCGAGCTAGC
TGATTGGATGTACCGCGAGATCACAGAAGGCAAGAACCCGGACGTGCTGACGGTTCACCCCGATTACTTT
TTGATCGATCCCGGCATCGGCCGTTTTCTCTACCGCCTGGCACGCCGCGCCGCAGGCAAGGCAGAAGCCA
GATGGTTGTTCAAGACGATCTACGAACGCAGTGGCAGCGCCGGAGAGTTCAAGAAGTTCTGTTTCACCGT
GCGCAAGCTGATCGGGTCAAATGACCTGCCGGAGTACGATTTGAAGGAGGAGGCGGGGCAGGCTGGCCCG
ATCCTAGTCATGCGCTACCGCAACCTGATCGAGGGCGAAGCATCCGCCGGTTCCTAATGTACGGAGCAGA
TGCTAGGGCAAATTGCCCTAGCAGGGGAAAAAGGTCGAAAAGGTCTCTTTCCTGTGGATAGCACGTACAT
TGGGAACCCAAAGCCGTACATTGGGAACCGGAACCCGTACATTGGGAACCCAAAGCCGTACATTGGGAAC
CGGTCACACATGTAAGTGACTGATATAAAAGAGAAAAAAGGCGATTTTTCCGCCTAAAACTCTTTAAAAC
TTATTAAAACTCTTAAAACCCGCCTGGCCTGTGCATAACTGTCTGGCCAGCGCACAGCCGAAGAGCTGCA
AAAAGCGCCTACCCTTCGGTCGCTGCGCTCCCTACGCCCCGCCGCTTCGCGTCGGCCTATCGCGGCCGCT
GGCCGCTCAAAAATGGCTGGCCTACGGCCAGGCAATCTACCAGGGCGCGGACAAGCCGCGCCGTCGCCAC
TCGACCGCCGGCGCCCACATCAAGGCACCCTGCCTCGCGCGTTTCGGTGATGACGGTGAAAACCTCTGAC
ACATGCAGCTCCCGGAGACGGTCACAGCTTGTCTGTAAGCGGATGCCGGGAGCAGACAAGCCCGTCAGGG
CGCGTCAGCGGGTGTTGGCGGGTGTCGGGGCGCAGCCATGACCCAGTCACGTAGCGATAGCGGAGTGTAT
ACTGGCTTAACTATGCGGCATCAGAGCAGATTGTACTGAGAGTGCACCATATGCGGTGTGAAATACCGCA
CAGATGCGTAAGGAGAAAATACCGCATCAGGCGCTCTTCCGCTTCCTCGCTCACTGACTCGCTGCGCTCG
GTCGTTCGGCTGCGGCGAGCGGTATCAGCTCACTCAAAGGCGGTAATACGGTTATCCACAGAATCAGGGG
ATAACGCAGGAAAGAACATGTGAGCAAAAGGCCAGCAAAAGGCCAGGAACCGTAAAAAGGCCGCGTTGCT
GGCGTTTTTCCATAGGCTCCGCCCCCCTGACGAGCATCACAAAAATCGACGCTCAAGTCAGAGGTGGCGA
AACCCGACAGGACTATAAAGATACCAGGCGTTTCCCCCTGGAAGCTCCCTCGTGCGCTCTCCTGTTCCGA
CCCTGCCGCTTACCGGATACCTGTCCGCCTTTCTCCCTTCGGGAAGCGTGGCGCTTTCTCATAGCTCACG
CTGTAGGTATCTCAGTTCGGTGTAGGTCGTTCGCTCCAAGCTGGGCTGTGTGCACGAACCCCCCGTTCAG
CCCGACCGCTGCGCCTTATCCGGTAACTATCGTCTTGAGTCCAACCCGGTAAGACACGACTTATCGCCAC
TGGCAGCAGCCACTGGTAACAGGATTAGCAGAGCGAGGTATGTAGGCGGTGCTACAGAGTTCTTGAAGTG
GTGGCCTAACTACGGCTACACTAGAAGGACAGTATTTGGTATCTGCGCTCTGCTGAAGCCAGTTACCTTC
GGAAAAAGAGTTGGTAGCTCTTGATCCGGCAAACAAACCACCGCTGGTAGCGGTGGTTTTTTTGTTTGCA
AGCAGCAGATTACGCGCAGAAAAAAAGGATCTCAAGAAGATCCTTTGATCTTTTCTACGGGGTCTGACGC
TCAGTGGAACGAAAACTCACGTTAAGGGATTTTGGTCATGCATTCTAGGTACTAAAACAATTCATCCAGT
AAAATATAATATTTTATTTTCTCCCAATCAGGCTTGATCCCCAGTAAGTCAAAAAATAGCTCGACATACT
GTTCTTCCCCGATATCCTCCCTGATCGACCGGACGCAGAAGGCAATGTCATACCACTTGTCCGCCCTGCC
GCTTCTCCCAAGATCAATAAAGCCACTTACTTTGCCATCTTTCACAAAGATGTTGCTGTCTCCCAGGTCG
CCGTGGGAAAAGACAAGTTCCTCTTCGGGCTTTTCCGTCTTTAAAAAATCATACAGCTCGCGCGGATCTT
TAAATGGAGTGTCTTCTTCCCAGTTTTCGCAATCCACATCGGCCAGATCGTTATTCAGTAAGTAATCCAA
TTCGGCTAAGCGGCTGTCTAAGCTATTCGTATAGGGACAATCCGATATGTCGATGGAGTGAAAGAGCCTG
ATGCACTCCGCATACAGCTCGATAATCTTTTCAGGGCTTTGTTCATCTTCATACTCTTCCGAGCAAAGGA
CGCCATCGGCCTCACTCATGAGCAGATTGCTCCAGCCATCATGCCGTTCAAAGTGCAGGACCTTTGGAAC
AGGCAGCTTTCCTTCCAGCCATAGCATCATGTCCTTTTCCCGTTCCACATCATAGGTGGTCCCTTTATAC
CGGCTGTCCGTCATTTTTAAATATAGGTTTTCATTTTCTCCCACCAGCTTATATACCTTAGCAGGAGACA
TTCCTTCCGTATCTTTTACGCAGCGGTATTTTTCGATCAGTTTTTTCAATTCCGGTGATATTCTCATTTT
AGCCATTTATTATTTCCTTCCTCTTTTCTACAGTATTTAAAGATACCCCAAGAAGCTAATTATAACAAGA
CGAACTCCAATTCACTGTTCCTTGCATTCTAAAACCTTAAATACCAGAAAACAGCTTTTTCAAAGTTGTT
TTCAAAGTTGGCGTATAACATAGTATCGACGGAGCCGATTTTGAAACCGCGGTGATCACAGGCAGCAACG
CTCTGTCATCGTTACAATCAACATGCTACCCTCCGCGAGATCATCCGTGTTTCAAACCCGGCAGCTTAGT
TGCCGTTCTTCCGAATAGCATCGGTAACATGAGCAAAGTCTGCCGCCTTACAACGGCTCTCCCGCTGACG
CCGTCCCGGACTGATGGGCTGCCTGTATCGAGTGGTGATTTTGTGCCGAGCTGCCGGTCGGGGAGCTGTT
GGCTGGCTGGTGGCAGGATATATTGTGGTGTAAACAAATTGACGCTTAGACAACTTAATAACACATTGCG
GACGTTTTTAATGTACTGAATTAACGCCGAATTAATTCGGGGGATCTGGATTTTAGTACTGGATTTTGGT
TTTAGGAATTAGAAATTTTATTGATAGAAGTATTTTACAAATACAAATACATACTAAGGGTTTCTTATAT
GCTCAACACATGAGCGAAACCCTATAGGAACCCTAATTCCCTTATCTGGGAACTACTCACACATTATTAT
GGAGAAACTCGAGCTTGTCGATCGACAGATCCCGGTCGGCATCTACTCTATTTCTTTGCCCTCGGACGAG
TGCTGGGGCGTCGGTTTCCACTATCGGCGAGTACTTCTACACAGCCATCGGTCCAGACGGCCGCGCTTCT
GCGGGCGATTTGTGTACGCCCGACAGTCCCGGCTCCGGATCGGACGATTGCGTCGCATCGACCCTGCGCC
CAAGCTGCATCATCGAAATTGCCGTCAACCAAGCTCTGATAGAGTTGGTCAAGACCAATGCGGAGCATAT
ACGCCCGGAGTCGTGGCGATCCTGCAAGCTCCGGATGCCTCCGCTCGAAGTAGCGCGTCTGCTGCTCCAT
ACAAGCCAACCACGGCCTCCAGAAGAAGATGTTGGCGACCTCGTATTGGGAATCCCCGAACATCGCCTCG
CTCCAGTCAATGACCGCTGTTATGCGGCCATTGTCCGTCAGGACATTGTTGGAGCCGAAATCCGCGTGCA
CGAGGTGCCGGACTTCGGGGCAGTCCTCGGCCCAAAGCATCAGCTCATCGAGAGCCTGCGCGACGGACGC
ACTGACGGTGTCGTCCATCACAGTTTGCCAGTGATACACATGGGGATCAGCAATCGCGCATATGAAATCA
CGCCATGTAGTGTATTGACCGATTCCTTGCGGTCCGAATGGGCCGAACCCGCTCGTCTGGCTAAGATCGG
CCGCAGCGATCGCATCCATAGCCTCCGCGACCGGTTGTAGAACAGCGGGCAGTTCGGTTTCAGGCAGGTC
TTGCAACGTGACACCCTGTGAACGGCGGGAGATGCAATAGGTCAGGCTCTCGCTAAACTCCCCAATGTCA
AGCACTTCCGGAATCGGGAGCGCGGCCGATGCAAAGTGCCGATAAACATAACGATCTTTGTAGAAACCAT
CGGCGCAGCTATTTACCCGCAGGACATATCCACGCCCTCCTACATCGAAGCTGAAAGCACGAGATTCTTC
GCCCTCCGAGAGCTGCATCAGGTCGGAGACGCTGTCGAACTTTTCGATCAGAAACTTCTCGACAGACGTC
GCGGTGAGTTCAGGCTTTTTCATATCTCATTGCCCCCCGGATCTGCGAAAGCTCGAGAGAGATAGATTTG
TAGAGAGAGACTGGTGATTTCAGCGTGTCCTCTCCAAATGAAATGAACTTCCTTATATAGAGGAAGGGTC
TTGCGAAGGATAGTGGGATTGTGCGTCATCCCTTACGTCAGTGGAGATATCACATCAATCCACTTGCTTT
GAAGACGTGGTTGGAACGTCTTCTTTTTCCACGATGCTCCTCGTGGGTGGGGGTCCATCTTTGGGACCAC
TGTCGGCAGAGGCATCTTGAACGATAGCCTTTCCTTTATCGCAATGATGGCATTTGTAGGTGCCACCTTC
CTTTTCTACTGTCCTTTTGATGAAGTGACAGATAGCTGGGCAATGGAATCCGAGGAGGTTTCCCGATATT
ACCCTTTGTTGAAAAGTCTCAATAGCCCTTTGGTCTTCTGAGACTGTATCTTTGATATTCTTGGAGTAGA
CGAGAGTGTCGTGCTCCACCATGTTCACATCAATCCACTTGCTTTGAAGACGTGGTTGGAACGTCTTCTT
TTTCCACGATGCTCCTCGTGGGTGGGGGTCCATCTTTGGGACCACTGTCGGCAGAGGCATCTTGAAYGAT
AGCCTTTCCTTTATCGCAATGATGGCATTTGTAGGTGCCACCTTCCTTTTCTACTGTCCTTTTGATGAAG
TGACAGATAGCTGGGCAATGGAATCCGAGGAGGTTTCCCGATATTACCCTTTGTTGAAAAGTCTCAATAG
CCCTTTGGTCTTCTGAGACTGTATCTTTGATATTCTTGGAGTAGACGAGAGTGTCGTGCTCCACCATGTT
GGCAAGCTGCTCTAGCCAATACGCAAACCGCCTCTCCCCGCGCGTTGGCCGATTCATTAATGCAGCTGGC
ACGACAGGTTTCCCGACTGGAAAGCGGGCAGTGAGCGCAACGCAATTAATGTGAGTTAGCTCACTCATTA
GGCACCCCAGGCTTTACACTTTATGCTTCCGGCTCGTATGTTGTGTGGAATTGTGAGCGGATAACAATTT
CACACAGGAAACAGCTATGACATGATTACGAATTCGAGCTCGGTACCCGGGGATCCTCTAGCTAGATTAA
TTAAGTTTGCAAGCAGCAGATTACGCGCAGAAAAAAAGGATCTCAAGGAGATCCTTTGGATCACAAAAAA
AAGCCCGCTCATTAGGCGGGTTAAATTCCCGGGTACTGCAGCCGATTCATTAATGCAGGTTAACCTGGCT
TATCGAAATTAATACGACTCACTATAGGGAGACCGGCAGATCTGATCCCTACTCCAAAAATGTCAAAGAT
ACAGTCTCAGAAGACCAAAGGGCTATTGAGACTTTTCAACAAAGGGTAATTTCGGGAAACCTCCTCGGAT
TCCATTGCCCAGCTATCTGTCACTTCATCGAAAGGACAGTGGAAAAGGAAGGTGGCTCCTACAAATGCCA
TCATTGCGATAAAGGAAAGGCTATCATTCAAGATGCCTCTGCCGACAGTGGTCCCAAAGATGGACCCCCA
CCCACGAGGAGCATCGTGGGAAAAGAAGACGTTCCAACCACGTCTTCAAAGCAAGTGGATTGATGTGACA
TCTCCACTGACGTAAGGGATGACGCACAATCCCACCCCTACTCCAAAAATGTCAAAGATACTGTCTCAGA
AGACCAAAGGGCTAT
