>Addgene plasmid #84205 | Osa-pCAMBIA-1301-STTM395 | depositor partial sequence | sequence record 160763 | Backbone sequence
GATCTGAGGGTAAATTTCTAGTTTTTCTCCTTCATTTTCTTGGTTAGGACCCTTTTCTCTTTTTATTTTT
TTGAGCTTTGATCTTTCTTTAAACTGATCTATTTTTTAATTGATTGGTTATGGTGTAAATATTACATAGC
TTTAACTGATAATCTGATTACTTTATTTCGTGTGTCTATGATGATGATGATAGTTACAGAACCGACGACT
CGTCCGTCCTGTAGAAACCCCAACCCGTGAAATCAAAAAACTCGACGGCCTGTGGGCATTCAGTCTGGAT
CGCGAAAACTGTGGAATTGATCAGCGTTGGTGGGAAAGCGCGTTACAAGAAAGCCGGGCAATTGCTGTGC
CAGGCAGTTTTAACGATCAGTTCGCCGATGCAGATATTCGTAATTATGCGGGCAACGTCTGGTATCAGCG
CGAAGTCTTTATACCGAAAGGTTGGGCAGGCCAGCGTATCGTGCTGCGTTTCGATGCGGTCACTCATTAC
GGCAAAGTGTGGGTCAATAATCAGGAAGTGATGGAGCATCAGGGCGGCTATACGCCATTTGAAGCCGATG
TCACGCCGTATGTTATTGCCGGGAAAAGTGTACGTATCACCGTTTGTGTGAACAACGAACTGAACTGGCA
GACTATCCCGCCGGGAATGGTGATTACCGACGAAAACGGCAAGAAAAAGCAGTCTTACTTCCATGATTTC
TTTAACTATGCCGGAATCCATCGCAGCGTAATGCTCTACACCACGCCGAACACCTGGGTGGACGATATCA
CCGTGGTGACGCATGTCGCGCAAGACTGTAACCACGCGTCTGTTGACTGGCAGGTGGTGGCCAATGGTGA
TGTCAGCGTTGAACTGCGTGATGCGGATCAACAGGTGGTTGCAACTGGACAAGGCACTAGCGGGACTTTG
CAAGTGGTGAATCCGCACCTCTGGCAACCGGGTGAAGGTTATCTCTATGAACTCGAAGTCACAGCCAAAA
GCCAGACAGAGTCTGATATCTACCCGCTTCGCGTCGGCATCCGGTCAGTGGCAGTGAAGGGCCAACAGTT
CCTGATTAACCACAAACCGTTCTACTTTACTGGCTTTGGTCGTCATGAAGATGCGGACTTACGTGGCAAA
GGATTCGATAACGTGCTGATGGTGCACGACCACGCATTAATGGACTGGATTGGGGCCAACTCCTACCGTA
CCTCGCATTACCCTTACGCTGAAGAGATGCTCGACTGGGCAGATGAACATGGCATCGTGGTGATTGATGA
AACTGCTGCTGTCGGCTTTCAGCTGTCTTTAGGCATTGGTTTCGAAGCGGGCAACAAGCCGAAAGAACTG
TACAGCGAAGAGGCAGTCAACGGGGAAACTCAGCAAGCGCACTTACAGGCGATTAAAGAGCTGATAGCGC
GTGACAAAAACCACCCAAGCGTGGTGATGTGGAGTATTGCCAACGAACCGGATACCCGTCCGCAAGGTGC
ACGGGAATATTTCGCGCCACTGGCGGAAGCAACGCGTAAACTCGACCCGACGCGTCCGATCACCTGCGTC
AATGTAATGTTCTGCGACGCTCACACCGATACCATCAGCGATCTCTTTGATGTGCTGTGCCTGAACCGTT
ATTACGGATGGTATGTCCAAAGCGGCGATTTGGAAACGGCAGAGAAGGTACTGGAAAAAGAACTTCTGGC
CTGGCAGGAGAAACTGCATCAGCCGATTATCATCACCGAATACGGCGTGGATACGTTAGCCGGGCTGCAC
TCAATGTACACCGACATGTGGAGTGAAGAGTATCAGTGTGCATGGCTGGATATGTATCACCGCGTCTTTG
ATCGCGTCAGCGCCGTCGTCGGTGAACAGGTATGGAATTTCGCCGATTTTGCGACCTCGCAAGGCATATT
GCGCGTTGGCGGTAACAAGAAAGGGATCTTCACTCGCGACCGCAAACCGAAGTCGGCGGCTTTTCTGCTG
CAAAAACGCTGGACTGGCATGAACTTCGGTGAAAAACCGCAGCAGGGAGGCAAACAAGCTAGCCACCACC
ACCACCACCACGTGTGAATTACAGGTGACCAGCTCGAATTTCCCCGATCGTTCAAACATTTGGCAATAAA
GTTTCTTAAGATTGAATCCTGTTGCCGGTCTTGCGATGATTATCATATAATTTCTGTTGAATTACGTTAA
GCATGTAATAATTAACATGTAATGCATGACGTTATTTATGAGATGGGTTTTTATGATTAGAGTCCCGCAA
TTATACATTTAATACGCGATAGAAAACAAAATATAGCGCGCAAACTAGGATAAATTATCGCGCGCGGTGT
CATCTATGTTACTAGATCGGGAATTAAACTATCAGTGTTTGACAGGATATATTGGCGGGTAAACCTAAGA
GAAAAGAGCGTTTATTAGAATAACGGATATTTAAAAGGGCGTGAAAAGGTTTATCCGTTCGTCCATTTGT
ATGTGCATGCCAACCACAGGGTTCCCCTCGGGATCAAAGTACTTTGATCCAACCCCTCCGCTGCTATAGT
GCAGTCGGCTTCTGACGTTCAGTGCAGCCGTCTTCTGAAAACGACATGTCGCACAAGTCCTAAGTTACGC
GACAGGCTGCCGCCCTGCCCTTTTCCTGGCGTTTTCTTGTCGCGTGTTTTAGTCGCATAAAGTAGAATAC
TTGCGACTAGAACCGGAGACATTACGCCATGAACAAGAGCGCCGCCGCTGGCCTGCTGGGCTATGCCCGC
GTCAGCACCGACGACCAGGACTTGACCAACCAACGGGCCGAACTGCACGCGGCCGGCTGCACCAAGCTGT
TTTCCGAGAAGATCACCGGCACCAGGCGCGACCGCCCGGAGCTGGCCAGGATGCTTGACCACCTACGCCC
TGGCGACGTTGTGACAGTGACCAGGCTAGACCGCCTGGCCCGCAGCACCCGCGACCTACTGGACATTGCC
GAGCGCATCCAGGAGGCCGGCGCGGGCCTGCGTAGCCTGGCAGAGCCGTGGGCCGACACCACCACGCCGG
CCGGCCGCATGGTGTTGACCGTGTTCGCCGGCATTGCCGAGTTCGAGCGTTCCCTAATCATCGACCGCAC
CCGGAGCGGGCGCGAGGCCGCCAAGGCCCGAGGCGTGAAGTTTGGCCCCCGCCCTACCCTCACCCCGGCA
CAGATCGCGCACGCCCGCGAGCTGATCGACCAGGAAGGCCGCACCGTGAAAGAGGCGGCTGCACTGCTTG
GCGTGCATCGCTCGACCCTGTACCGCGCACTTGAGCGCAGCGAGGAAGTGACGCCCACCGAGGCCAGGCG
GCGCGGTGCCTTCCGTGAGGACGCATTGACCGAGGCCGACGCCCTGGCGGCCGCCGAGAATGAACGCCAA
GAGGAACAAGCATGAAACCGCACCAGGACGGCCAGGACGAACCGTTTTTCATTACCGAAGAGATCGAGGC
GGAGATGATCGCGGCCGGGTACGTGTTCGAGCCGCCCGCGCACGTCTCAACCGTGCGGCTGCATGAAATC
CTGGCCGGTTTGTCTGATGCCAAGCTGGCGGCCTGGCCGGCCAGCTTGGCCGCTGAAGAAACCGAGCGCC
GCCGTCTAAAAAGGTGATGTGTATTTGAGTAAAACAGCTTGCGTCATGCGGTCGCTGCGTATATGATGCG
ATGAGTAAATAAACAAATACGCAAGGGGAACGCATGAAGGTTATCGCTGTACTTAACCAGAAAGGCGGGT
CAGGCAAGACGACCATCGCAACCCATCTAGCCCGCGCCCTGCAACTCGCCGGGGCCGATGTTCTGTTAGT
CGATTCCGATCCCCAGGGCAGTGCCCGCGATTGGGCGGCCGTGCGGGAAGATCAACCGCTAACCGTTGTC
GGCATCGACCGCCCGACGATTGACCGCGACGTGAAGGCCATCGGCCGGCGCGACTTCGTAGTGATCGACG
GAGCGCCCCAGGCGGCGGACTTGGCTGTGTCCGCGATCAAGGCAGCCGACTTCGTGCTGATTCCGGTGCA
GCCAAGCCCTTACGACATATGGGCCACCGCCGACCTGGTGGAGCTGGTTAAGCAGCGCATTGAGGTCACG
GATGGAAGGCTACAAGCGGCCTTTGTCGTGTCGCGGGCGATCAAAGGCACGCGCATCGGCGGTGAGGTTG
CCGAGGCGCTGGCCGGGTACGAGCTGCCCATTCTTGAGTCCCGTATCACGCAGCGCGTGAGCTACCCAGG
CACTGCCGCCGCCGGCACAACCGTTCTTGAATCAGAACCCGAGGGCGACGCTGCCCGCGAGGTCCAGGCG
CTGGCCGCTGAAATTAAATCAAAACTCATTTGAGTTAATGAGGTAAAGAGAAAATGAGCAAAAGCACAAA
CACGCTAAGTGCCGGCCGTCCGAGCGCACGCAGCAGCAAGGCTGCAACGTTGGCCAGCCTGGCAGACACG
CCAGCCATGAAGCGGGTCAACTTTCAGTTGCCGGCGGAGGATCACACCAAGCTGAAGATGTACGCGGTAC
GCCAAGGCAAGACCATTACCGAGCTGCTATCTGAATACATCGCGCAGCTACCAGAGTAAATGAGCAAATG
AATAAATGAGTAGATGAATTTTAGCGGCTAAAGGAGGCGGCATGGAAAATCAAGAACAACCAGGCACCGA
CGCCGTGGAATGCCCCATGTGTGGAGGAACGGGCGGTTGGCCAGGCGTAAGCGGCTGGGTTGTCTGCCGG
CCCTGCAATGGCACTGGAACCCCCAAGCCCGAGGAATCGGCGTGAGCGGTCGCAAACCATCCGGCCCGGT
ACAAATCGGCGCGGCGCTGGGTGATGACCTGGTGGAGAAGTTGAAGGCCGCGCAGGCCGCCCAGCGGCAA
CGCATCGAGGCAGAAGCACGCCCCGGTGAATCGTGGCAAGCGGCCGCTGATCGAATCCGCAAAGAATCCC
GGCAACCGCCGGCAGCCGGTGCGCCGTCGATTAGGAAGCCGCCCAAGGGCGACGAGCAACCAGATTTTTT
CGTTCCGATGCTCTATGACGTGGGCACCCGCGATAGTCGCAGCATCATGGACGTGGCCGTTTTCCGTCTG
TCGAAGCGTGACCGACGAGCTGGCGAGGTGATCCGCTACGAGCTTCCAGACGGGCACGTAGAGGTTTCCG
CAGGGCCGGCCGGCATGGCCAGTGTGTGGGATTACGACCTGGTACTGATGGCGGTTTCCCATCTAACCGA
ATCCATGAACCGATACCGGGAAGGGAAGGGAGACAAGCCCGGCCGCGTGTTCCGTCCACACGTTGCGGAC
GTACTCAAGTTCTGCCGGCGAGCCGATGGCGGAAAGCAGAAAGACGACCTGGTAGAAACCTGCATTCGGT
TAAACACCACGCACGTTGCCATGCAGCGTACGAAGAAGGCCAAGAACGGCCGCCTGGTGACGGTATCCGA
GGGTGAAGCCTTGATTAGCCGCTACAAGATCGTAAAGAGCGAAACCGGGCGGCCGGAGTACATCGAGATC
GAGCTAGCTGATTGGATGTACCGCGAGATCACAGAAGGCAAGAACCCGGACGTGCTGACGGTTCACCCCG
ATTACTTTTTGATCGATCCCGGCATCGGCCGTTTTCTCTACCGCCTGGCACGCCGCGCCGCAGGCAAGGC
AGAAGCCAGATGGTTGTTCAAGACGATCTACGAACGCAGTGGCAGCGCCGGAGAGTTCAAGAAGTTCTGT
TTCACCGTGCGCAAGCTGATCGGGTCAAATGACCTGCCGGAGTACGATTTGAAGGAGGAGGCGGGGCAGG
CTGGCCCGATCCTAGTCATGCGCTACCGCAACCTGATCGAGGGCGAAGCATCCGCCGGTTCCTAATGTAC
GGAGCAGATGCTAGGGCAAATTGCCCTAGCAGGGGAAAAAGGTCGAAAAGGTCTCTTTCCTGTGGATAGC
ACGTACATTGGGAACCCAAAGCCGTACATTGGGAACCGGAACCCGTACATTGGGAACCCAAAGCCGTACA
TTGGGAACCGGTCACACATGTAAGTGACTGATATAAAAGAGAAAAAAGGCGATTTTTCCGCCTAAAACTC
TTTAAAACTTATTAAAACTCTTAAAACCCGCCTGGCCTGTGCATAACTGTCTGGCCAGCGCACAGCCGAA
GAGCTGCAAAAAGCGCCTACCCTTCGGTCGCTGCGCTCCCTACGCCCCGCCGCTTCGCGTCGGCCTATCG
CGGCCGCTGGCCGCTCAAAAATGGCTGGCCTACGGCCAGGCAATCTACCAGGGCGCGGACAAGCCGCGCC
GTCGCCACTCGACCGCCGGCGCCCACATCAAGGCACCCTGCCTCGCGCGTTTCGGTGATGACGGTGAAAA
CCTCTGACACATGCAGCTCCCGGAGACGGTCACAGCTTGTCTGTAAGCGGATGCCGGGAGCAGACAAGCC
CGTCAGGGCGCGTCAGCGGGTGTTGGCGGGTGTCGGGGCGCAGCCATGACCCAGTCACGTAGCGATAGCG
GAGTGTATACTGGCTTAACTATGCGGCATCAGAGCAGATTGTACTGAGAGTGCACCATATGCGGTGTGAA
ATACCGCACAGATGCGTAAGGAGAAAATACCGCATCAGGCGCTCTTCCGCTTCCTCGCTCACTGACTCGC
TGCGCTCGGTCGTTCGGCTGCGGCGAGCGGTATCAGCTCACTCAAAGGCGGTAATACGGTTATCCACAGA
ATCAGGGGATAACGCAGGAAAGAACATGTGAGCAAAAGGCCAGCAAAAGGCCAGGAACCGTAAAAAGGCC
GCGTTGCTGGCGTTTTTCCATAGGCTCCGCCCCCCTGACGAGCATCACAAAAATCGACGCTCAAGTCAGA
GGTGGCGAAACCCGACAGGACTATAAAGATACCAGGCGTTTCCCCCTGGAAGCTCCCTCGTGCGCTCTCC
TGTTCCGACCCTGCCGCTTACCGGATACCTGTCCGCCTTTCTCCCTTCGGGAAGCGTGGCGCTTTCTCAT
AGCTCACGCTGTAGGTATCTCAGTTCGGTGTAGGTCGTTCGCTCCAAGCTGGGCTGTGTGCACGAACCCC
CCGTTCAGCCCGACCGCTGCGCCTTATCCGGTAACTATCGTCTTGAGTCCAACCCGGTAAGACACGACTT
ATCGCCACTGGCAGCAGCCACTGGTAACAGGATTAGCAGAGCGAGGTATGTAGGCGGTGCTACAGAGTTC
TTGAAGTGGTGGCCTAACTACGGCTACACTAGAAGGACAGTATTTGGTATCTGCGCTCTGCTGAAGCCAG
TTACCTTCGGAAAAAGAGTTGGTAGCTCTTGATCCGGCAAACAAACCACCGCTGGTAGCGGTGGTTTTTT
TGTTTGCAAGCAGCAGATTACGCGCAGAAAAAAAGGATCTCAAGAAGATCCTTTGATCTTTTCTACGGGG
TCTGACGCTCAGTGGAACGAAAACTCACGTTAAGGGATTTTGGTCATGCATTCTAGGTACTAAAACAATT
CATCCAGTAAAATATAATATTTTATTTTCTCCCAATCAGGCTTGATCCCCAGTAAGTCAAAAAATAGCTC
GACATACTGTTCTTCCCCGATATCCTCCCTGATCGACCGGACGCAGAAGGCAATGTCATACCACTTGTCC
GCCCTGCCGCTTCTCCCAAGATCAATAAAGCCACTTACTTTGCCATCTTTCACAAAGATGTTGCTGTCTC
CCAGGTCGCCGTGGGAAAAGACAAGTTCCTCTTCGGGCTTTTCCGTCTTTAAAAAATCATACAGCTCGCG
CGGATCTTTAAATGGAGTGTCTTCTTCCCAGTTTTCGCAATCCACATCGGCCAGATCGTTATTCAGTAAG
TAATCCAATTCGGCTAAGCGGCTGTCTAAGCTATTCGTATAGGGACAATCCGATATGTCGATGGAGTGAA
AGAGCCTGATGCACTCCGCATACAGCTCGATAATCTTTTCAGGGCTTTGTTCATCTTCATACTCTTCCGA
GCAAAGGACGCCATCGGCCTCACTCATGAGCAGATTGCTCCAGCCATCATGCCGTTCAAAGTGCAGGACC
TTTGGAACAGGCAGCTTTCCTTCCAGCCATAGCATCATGTCCTTTTCCCGTTCCACATCATAGGTGGTCC
CTTTATACCGGCTGTCCGTCATTTTTAAATATAGGTTTTCATTTTCTCCCACCAGCTTATATACCTTAGC
AGGAGACATTCCTTCCGTATCTTTTACGCAGCGGTATTTTTCGATCAGTTTTTTCAATTCCGGTGATATT
CTCATTTTAGCCATTTATTATTTCCTTCCTCTTTTCTACAGTATTTAAAGATACCCCAAGAAGCTAATTA
TAACAAGACGAACTCCAATTCACTGTTCCTTGCATTCTAAAACCTTAAATACCAGAAAACAGCTTTTTCA
AAGTTGTTTTCAAAGTTGGCGTATAACATAGTATCGACGGAGCCGATTTTGAAACCGCGGTGATCACAGG
CAGCAACGCTCTGTCATCGTTACAATCAACATGCTACCCTCCGCGAGATCATCCGTGTTTCAAACCCGGC
AGCTTAGTTGCCGTTCTTCCGAATAGCATCGGTAACATGAGCAAAGTCTGCCGCCTTACAACGGCTCTCC
CGCTGACGCCGTCCCGGACTGATGGGCTGCCTGTATCGAGTGGTGATTTTGTGCCGAGCTGCCGGTCGGG
GAGCTGTTGGCTGGCTGGTGGCAGGATATATTGTGGTGTAAACAAATTGACGCTTAGACAACTTAATAAC
ACATTGCGGACGTTTTTAATGTACTGAATTAACGCCGAATTAATTCGGGGGATCTGGATTTTAGTACTGG
ATTTTGGTTTTAGGAATTAGAAATTTTATTGATAGAAGTATTTTACAAATACAAATACATACTAAGGGTT
TCTTATATGCTCAACACATGAGCGAAACCCTATAGGAACCCTAATTCCCTTATCTGGGAACTACTCACAC
ATTATTATGGAGAAACTCGAGCTTGTCGATCGACAGATCCGGTCGGCATCTACTCTATTTCTTTGCCCTC
GGACGAGTGCTGGGGCGTCGGTTTCCACTATCGGCGAGTACTTCTACACAGCCATCGGTCCAGACGGCCG
CGCTTCTGCGGGCGATTTGTGTACGCCCGACAGTCCCGGCTCCGGATCGGACGATTGCGTCGCATCGACC
CTGCGCCCAAGCTGCATCATCGAAATTGCCGTCAACCAAGCTCTGATAGAGTTGGTCAAGACCAATGCGG
AGCATATACGCCCGGAGTCGTGGCGATCCTGCAAGCTCCGGATGCCTCCGCTCGAAGTAGCGCGTCTGCT
GCTCCATACAAGCCAACCACGGCCTCCAGAAGAAGATGTTGGCGACCTCGTATTGGGAATCCCCGAACAT
CGCCTCGCTCCAGTCAATGACCGCTGTTATGCGGCCATTGTCCGTCAGGACATTGTTGGAGCCGAAATCC
GCGTGCACGAGGTGCCGGACTTCGGGGCAGTCCTCGGCCCAAAGCATCAGCTCATCGAGAGCCTGCGCGA
CGGACGCACTGACGGTGTCGTCCATCACAGTTTGCCAGTGATACACATGGGGATCAGCAATCGCGCATAT
GAAATCACGCCATGTAGTGTATTGACCGATTCCTTGCGGTCCGAATGGGCCGAACCCGCTCGTCTGGCTA
AGATCGGCCGCAGCGATCGCATCCATAGCCTCCGCGACCGGTTGTAGAACAGCGGGCAGTTCGGTTTCAG
GCAGGTCTTGCAACGTGACACCCTGTGCACGGCGGGAGATGCAATAGGTCAGGCTCTCGCTAAACTCCCC
AATGTCAAGCACTTCCGGAATCGGGAGCGCGGCCGATGCAAAGTGCCGATAAACATAACGATCTTTGTAG
AAACCATCGGCGCAGCTATTTACCCGCAGGACATATCCACGCCCTCCTACATCGAAGCTGAAAGCACGAG
ATTCTTCGCCCTCCGAGAGCTGCATCAGGTCGGAGACGCTGTCGAACTTTTCGATCAGAAACTTCTCGAC
AGACGTCGCGGTGAGTTCAGGCTTTTTCATATCTCATTGCCCCCCGGGATCTGCGAAAGCTCGAGAGAGA
TAGATTTGTAGAGAGAGACTGGTGATTTCAGCGTGTCCTCTCCAAATGAAATGAACTTCCTTATATAGAG
GAAGGTCTTGCGAAGGATAGTGGGATTGTGCGTCATCCCTTACGTCAGTGGAGATATCACATCAATCCAC
TTGCTTTGAAGACGTGGTTGGAACGTCTTCTTTTTCCACGATGCTCCTCGTGGGTGGGGGTCCATCTTTG
GGACCACTGTCGGCAGAGGCATCTTGAACGATAGCCTTTCCTTTATCGCAATGATGGCATTTGTAGGTGC
CACCTTCCTTTTCTACTGTCCTTTTGATGAAGTGACAGATAGCTGGGCAATGGAATCCGAGGAGGTTTCC
CGATATTACCCTTTGTTGAAAAGTCTCAATAGCCCTTTGGTCTTCTGAGACTGTATCTTTGATATTCTTG
GAGTAGACGAGAGTGTCGTGCTCCACCATGTTATCACATCAATCCACTTGCTTTGAAGACGTGGTTGGAA
CGTCTTCTTTTTCCACGATGCTCCTCGTGGGTGGGGGTCCATCTTTGGGACCACTGTCGGCAGAGGCATC
TTGAACGATAGCCTTTCCTTTATCGCAATGATGGCATTTGTAGGTGCCACCTTCCTTTTCTACTGTCCTT
TTGATGAAGTGACAGATAGCTGGGCAATGGAATCCGAGGAGGTTTCCCGATATTACCCTTTGTTGAAAAG
TCTCAATAGCCCTTTGGTCTTCTGAGACTGTATCTTTGATATTCTTGGAGTAGACGAGAGTGTCGTGCTC
CACCATGTTGGCAAGCTGCTCTAGCCAATACGCAAACCGCCTCTCCCCGCGCGTTGGCCGATTCATTAAT
GCAGCTGGCACGACAGGTTTCCCGACTGGAAAGCGGGCAGTGAGCGCAACGCAATTAATGTGAGTTAGCT
CACTCATTAGGCACCCCAGGCTTTACACTTTATGCTTCCGGCTCGTATGTTGTGTGGAATTGTGAGCGGA
TAACAATTTCACACAGGAAACAGCTATGACCATGATTACGAATTCGAGCTCGGTACCCGGGGATCCTCTA
GAGTCGACCTGCAGGCATGCAAGCTTGGCACTGGCCGTCGTTTTACAACGTCGTGACTGGGAAAACCCTG
GCGTTACCCAACTTAATCGCCTTGCAGCACATCCCCCTTTCGCCAGCTGGCGTAATAGCGAAGAGGCCCG
CACCGATCGCCCTTCCCAACAGTTGCGCAGCCTGAATGGCGAATGCTAGAGCAGCTTGAGCTTGGATCAG
ATTGTCGTTTCCCGCCTTCAGTTTAGCTTCATGGAGTCAAAGATTCAAATAGAGGACCTAACAGAACTCG
CCGTAAAGACTGGCGAACAGTTCATACAGAGTCTCTTACGACTCAATGACAAGAAGAAAATCTTCGTCAA
CATGGTGGAGCACGACACACTTGTCTACTCCAAAAATATCAAAGATACAGTCTCAGAAGACCAAAGGGCA
ATTGAGACTTTTCAACAAAGGGTAATATCCGGAAACCTCCTCGGATTCCATTGCCCAGCTATCTGTCACT
TTATTGTGAAGATAGTGGAAAAGGAAGGTGGCTCCTACAAATGCCATCATTGCGATAAAGGAAAGGCCAT
CGTTGAAGATGCCTCTGCCGACAGTGGTCCCAAAGATGGACCCCCACCCACGAGGAGCATCGTGGAAAAA
GAAGACGTTCCAACCACGTCTTCAAAGCAAGTGGATTGATGTGATATCTCCACTGACGTAAGGGATGACG
CACAATCCCACTATCCTTCGCAAGACCCTTCCTCTATATAAGGAAGTTCATTTCATTTGGAGAGAACACG
GGGGACTCTTGACCATGGTA
