>Addgene plasmid #84205 | Osa-pCAMBIA-1301-STTM395 | depositor partial sequence | sequence record 174492 | STTM395
CATTTGGAGAGGACAGCCCAAGCTTGAGTTCCCCCACTAAACACTTCACGTTGTTGTTGTTATGGTCTAA
TTTAAATATGGTCTAAAGAAGAAGAATGAGTTCCCCCACTAAACACTTCACGAATTCGGTACGCTGAAAT
CACCAG
